>Addgene plasmid #34442 | KHBD00317 | depositor partial sequence | sequence record 41009 | KHBD00317 sequence 2321 bps
ATGAATGAGGAGAGCCAGTACTCCATACACACGGTGTGCCGCACCTGCCTGTCCACGGTGGACGACTCGG
CGGCCTACGATCTGTTCCGAGTGCCCGGTCTGGCCAAAAAGCTGTGCGTGTGCACCTCCTTGTCCGTGGA
GCAGGCGGATGGCTTTCCCAAGAACCTGTGCAATGTCTGCTTCTCCAAGCTGAACGACCTGCACGACTTT
CAGAAGCAGTGCGTCGATTCCGTTCAAAAGTTCCAAGATCTGGTGGCCAGCAACGCGTTCGCCTGCCAAA
CAAACTTCGATGTTCTGGACACCAGTGCCGCTGTGGCGGATCTGCCGGGCGAGGAAGAGGACAACGTGCA
CTTCGATCCGCTGCTCAACTCCAAGATCGAGATCATTGAGAACGAGGAGGACGTCTTCAAGATGCTCGAG
TCCGTCGAAAAGGAGGTCGAAGAGGTGGAGATGGAGATGGAACAGCCGTTTGGCCGAGTATCTCAGGATG
ACTCCTTCGAGAGCGGCAACGACAACGACCTCGACGCAGACTTCCAAATCAGTAGTGACGACGACATTCC
ACTGGCCCAGCGCAGCCGGCGTGGAGCCACTCGTGGTTCCAAGGCGAAGGGCAAGCCGAAGTCGGCTGCC
AAGCGACAGGAGGAGGAATCCGAGGAGTCCGAGGAGACCAGCTCATCAGACGACTCCGATGGCAATCCGA
AGGACAAGCCCAAACGCAAGAGGATTCCTGCTACGGAGCGGGATCGCCACCGCCTGATTGACTGCCACAT
CTGCCACCAGAAGTTCAAGAAGGCGATTCGCTACGAGGAGCACATGAAGCATCACAACGACTTGCTACCC
TTCCAGTGCACCGTCGAGAGTTGCCGAAAAGGCTTTACCACCGCCAATGGACTGCGCGTCCATGTGGAGC
ACGCCCACACGGAGACATCGGCTATGCATCCGTGCACCTACGAGGGCTGCAACAARCCTTTGCCCGGCCC
GTGCTGCTCAGCTTCCACATGAAACGCGTGCACAAGGTGGACACCCCGCAGAGGGACTTCCCCTGCACGG
AGTGCGAGAAGGTCTTCCGCTGCCCCACTGCCCTCAAGAAGCACATGTACAAGCACACGGGCGAGGAGCT
GCCCTTCGCATGTGAAATTTGCGGCAAGCGCTTCCCCATCAATAGTGTGCTGCGCGACCATCTGCTGCGC
CATGCGGGCATCAAGAACCATGTGTGCCCGTACTGCGGAGTGGGCAAGACGACGCGCCAGGAGTGGAACA
AGCACATCCTTACCCACACGAAGGAGAAGAAGTACGAGTGCCGGCAGTGCGACCACGCCTCCCACAACAA
ACAGGCGCTGGCCAACCACGTGAAGGTGGTGCACGAGAAGCGCAAGGACTTTGCCTGCCAGTACTGCGGA
AAGACCTTTGGCAAGTCGCACGCCTGCAAGATTCACGAGAGAAGTCATACCGGCGAAAAGTGCTGCGAGT
GCAAGATCTGCGGCAAGGTGTTCCTCTTCGAGAAGGGCCTAACCAAGCATTTGAAGACGCACGAGAAGCG
TGATTTGCCCAAGACGCAGGGGACCAATGCCTTAATGGGCGACGGGGCCAGTGGATCCTCGACAATAGCC
AAGCCCAGTCCGCACCTGCGTGGTCGCGTCGAGCGGGTGGACATTGCTCAGTTGGCGGGAACGGTGGCCA
ATCCAATTCCATCGGTCAACCTGCCCTCGTGGTCGCCGCAAGTGAACTTCACCAAGAAGGAGGGCCAGCA
TATCTGCCCGGACTGCGGCAAGGGCTTCAATCACGTGAGCAACATGAAGCTGCACTACAAGGTGGTGCAT
CAAAAGGTCAAAGACTTCTGCTGCCGCTTCTGCCCGAAGAGATTCGCCAAGAAGCAGTACCTGCGGCACC
ACGAGTACATACACACTGGCGAAAAGCCTTACGAGTGCAAGGTGTGCGGCAAGCATTTCCGGCAGGAGCA
GGTGCTCAAGACGCATATGAAGGTGCACGACAAGCCGCCCCGTCCGCCTGGCAAGCCCAAGGAGCCGGCT
GGACCCAAGGCGGAGTCCAGCACCGCGGTGAAGCGCCAGCAGCCGAAGAATTTCGAGCAATACCAGGATC
CGGCGGCGGAAAGGGCAGCGGCCACCGCCGAGCTGCTGGCCTACCAGATCGAGGAGAACGAGGCCAAGCG
CAAGGCGGAGGCGGAGCTCCGGAAGATCCAGGAGGCTGCCTTCGAGCAGCTAAACAAGCTGCAGAAGCAG
TCGAACACTTACGACGGCTTCTACGCGCAGAAGGCGGAGGCGGAGGGCACCTCAGTGGACGCACTGAAGT
TGGATCATGTT
