>Addgene plasmid #34442 | KHBD00317 | addgene partial sequence | sequence record 42205 | M13-Rev 5'-CAGGAAACAGCTATGACC-3'
TATTTTGACTGATAGTGACCTGTTCGTTGCAACAAATTGATAAGCAATGCTTTCTTATAATGCCAACTTT
GTACAAGAAAGTTGGCAAAACATGATCCAACTTCAGTGCGTCCACTGAGGTGCCCTCCGCCTCCGCCTTC
TGCGCGTAGAAGCCGTCGTAAGTGTTCGACTGCTTCTGCAGCTTGTTTAGCTGCTCGAAGGCAGCCTCCT
GGATCTTCCGGAGCTCCGCCTCCGCCTTGCGCTTGGCCTCGTTCTCCTCGATCTGGTAGGCCAGCAGCTC
GGCGGTGGCCGCTGCCCTTTCCGCCGCCGGATCCTGGTATTGCTCGAAATTCTTCGGCTGCTGGCGCTTC
ACCGCGGTGCTGGACTCCGCCTTGGGTCCAGCCGGCTCCTTGGGCTTGCCAGGCGGACGGGGCGGCTTGT
CGTGCACCTTCATATGCGTCTTGAGCACCTGCTCCTGCCGGAAATGCTTGCCGCACACCTTGCACTCGTA
AGGCTTTTCGCCAGTGTGTATGTACTCGTGGTGCCGCAGGTACTGCTTCTTGGCGAATCTCTTCGGGCAG
AAGCGGCAGCAGAAGTCTTTGACCTTTTGATGCACCACCTTGTAGTGCAGCTTCATGTTGCTCACGTGAT
TGAAGCCCTTGCCGCAGTCCGGGCAGATATGCTGGCCCTCCTTCTTGGTGAAGTTCACTTGCGGCGACCA
CGAGGGCAGGTTGACCGATGGAATTGGATT
