[The description below was written by a language model from this plasmid's Addgene catalogue record.]
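Description:
KHBD00317 is a Gateway clone built on the pDONR221 backbone (Invitrogen), carrying the Drosophila melanogaster gene CG10270, also known as D19B (FBgn0022699). The backbone is recorded as about 2.5 kb without insert and the insert as about 2.3 kb. The plasmid is maintained at high copy number in E. coli under kanamycin selection. Although catalogued as a Gateway donor vector, the insert was introduced by Gateway cloning. In general, recombining a fragment into pDONR221 produces an entry clone in which the insert is flanked by attL recombination sites. No feature table is provided, so these sites and the origin of replication are not individually documented here. M13 forward and reverse primer sites flank the insert and are listed for sequence verification.

The plasmid has no recorded promoter, tag or reporter acting on the insert; as a pDONR221-based clone it is a shuttle and storage vector rather than an expression construct. The depositor notes that ORFs in this collection were cloned open-ended, without a stop codon. This allows the coding sequence to be transferred by LR recombination into destination vectors that add C-terminal fusions, as well as N-terminal ones, with expression elements supplied by the destination vector. The clone belongs to a collection associated with a study on automated protein-DNA interaction screening of Drosophila regulatory elements. This suggests its intended use is as a source ORF for building fusion constructs in such screens, though the record does not state which destination vectors were used or describe the function of the D19B protein.
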