Addgene plasmid #34442: KHBD00317
Depositing lab: Bart Deplancke. Depositing organization: Swiss Federal Institute of Technology (EPFL). Publication: Automated protein-DNA interaction screening of Drosophila regulatory elements. Korneel Hens, Jean-Daniel Feuz, Alina Isakova, Antonina Lagovitina, Andreas Massouras, Julien Bryois, Patrick Callaerts, Susan E. Celniker, Bart Deplancke. Nat Methods. 2011 Oct 30;8(12):1065-70. 10.1038/nmeth.1763 PubMed 22037703.
Backbone
  Vector backbone: pDONR221
  Backbone manufacturer: Invitrogen
  Backbone size w/o insert (bp): 2536
  Vector type: Gateway Donor Vector
Growth in bacteria
  Bacterial resistance: Kanamycin, 50 μg/mL
  Growth temperature: 37°C
  Growth strain: DH5alpha
  Copy number: High Copy
Gene/Insert
  Gene/Insert name: CG10270 (alt names: FBgn0022699; D19B)
  Species: D. melanogaster (fly)
  Insert size (bp): 2321
  Entrez Gene: D19B (a.k.a. Dmel_CG10270, CG10270, Dmel\CG10270)
  Cloning method: Gateway Cloning
  Sequencing primers: 5′ M13F; 3′ M13R
Terms and licenses: Academic/Nonprofit Terms; Industry Terms: Not Available to Industry
Depositor comments: Please note that the ORFs in this collection were cloned open-ended (without a stop codon).
How to cite: KHBD00317 was a gift from Bart Deplancke (Addgene plasmid # 34442 ; http://n2t.net/addgene:34442 ; RRID:Addgene_34442)
